>Addgene plasmid #193126 | GB2888 | addgene full sequence | sequence record 380402 | Addgene NGS Result
ACCACTCATCGCGACTAGTAGCGGCCGCTGCAGTCCGGCAAAAAAGGGCAAGGTGTCACCACCCTGCCCT
TTTTCTTTAAAACCGAAAAGATTACTTCGCGTTATGCAGGCTTCCTCGCTCACTGACTCGCTGCGCTCGG
TCGTTCGGCTGCGGCGAGCGGTATCAGCTCACTCAAAGGCGGTAATACGGTTATCCACAGAATCAGGGGA
TAACGCAGGAAAGAACATGTGAGCAAAAGGCCAGCAAAAGGCCAGGAACCGTAAAAAGGCCGCGTTGCTG
GCGTTTTTCCACAGGCTCCGCCCCCCTGACGAGCATCACAAAAATCGACGCTCAAGTCAGAGGTGGCGAA
ACCCGACAGGACTATAAAGATACCAGGCGTTTCCCCCTGGAAGCTCCCTCGTGCGCTCTCCTGTTCCGAC
CCTGCCGCTTACCGGATACCTGTCCGCCTTTCTCCCTTCGGGAAGCGTGGCGCTTTCTCATAGCTCACGC
TGTAGGTATCTCAGTTCGGTGTAGGTCGTTCGCTCCAAGCTGGGCTGTGTGCACGAACCCCCCGTTCAGC
CCGACCGCTGCGCCTTATCCGGTAACTATCGTCTTGAGTCCAACCCGGTAAGACACGACTTATCGCCACT
GGCAGCAGCCACTGGTAACAGGATTAGCAGAGCGAGGTATGTAGGCGGTGCTACAGAGTTCTTGAAGTGG
TGGCCTAACTACGGCTACACTAGAAGAACAGTATTTGGTATCTGCGCTCTGCTGAAGCCAGTTACCTTCG
GAAAAAGAGTTGGTAGCTCTTGATCCGGCAAACAAACCACCGCTGGTAGCGGTGGTTTTTTTGTTTGCAA
GCAGCAGATTACGCGCAGAAAAAAAGGATCTCAAGAAGATCCTTTGATCTTTTCTACGGGGTCTGACGCT
CAGTGGAACGAAAACTCACGTTAAGGGATTTTGGTCATGAGATTATCAAAAAGGATCTTCACCTAGATCC
TTTTAAATTAAAAATGAAGTTTTAAATCAATCTAAAGTATATATGAGTAAACTTGGTCTGACAGCTCGAG
GCTTGGATTCTCACCAATAAAAAACGCCCGGCGGCAACCGAGCGTTCTGAACAAATCCAGATGGAGTTCT
GAGGTCATTACTGGATCTATCAACAGGAGTCCAAGCGAGCTCGATATCAAATTACGCCCCGCCCTGCCAC
TCGTCGCAGTACTGTTGTAATTCATTAAGCATTCTGCCGACATGGAAGCCATCACAAACGGCATGATGAA
CCTGAATCGCCAGCGGCATCAGCACCTTGTCGCCTTGCGTATAATATTTGCCCATGGTGAAAACGGGGGC
GAAGAAGTTGTCCATATTGGCCACGTTTAAATCAAAACTGGTGAAACTCACCCAGGGATTGGCTGATACG
AAAAACATATTCTCAATAAACCCTTTAGGGAAATAGGCCAGGTTTTCACCGTAACACGCCACATCTTGCG
AATATATGTGTAGAAACTGCCGGAAATCGTCGTGGTATTCACTCCAGAGTGATGAAAACGTTTCAGTTTG
CTCATGGAAAACGGTGTAACAAGGGTGAACACTATCCCATATCACCAGCTCACCGTCTTTCATTGCCATA
CGAAATTCCGGATGAGCATTCATCAGGCGGGCAAGAATGTGAATAAAGGCCGGATAAAACTTGTGCTTAT
TTTTCTTTACGGTCTTTAAAAAGGCCGTAATATCCAGCTGAACGGTCTGGTTATAGGTACATTGAGCAAC
TGACTGAAATGCCTCAAAATGTTCTTTACGATGCCATTGGGATATATCAACGGTGGTATATCCAGTGATT
TTTTTCTCCATTTTAGCTTCCTTAGCTCCTGAAAATCTCGATAACTCAAAAAATACGCCCGGTAGTGATC
TTATTTCATTATGGTGAAAGTTGGAACCTCTTACGTGCCCGATCAACTCGAGTGCCACCTGACGTCTAAG
AAACCATTATTATCATGACATTAACCTATAAAAATAGGCGTATCACGAGGCAGAATTTCAGATAAAAAAA
ATCCTTAGCTTTCGCTAAGGATGATTTCTGGAATTCGCGGCCGCTTCTAGAGCGATGAGTGGTCTCGTGA
CCCATCTTCTCTCACCAACCAGTCAAGACCAGGGGGGCTCGCCGCGTTGGCTAATCCTGGTCCCTCTTCT
CTCACCAACCAGTCACATCTTGTAATGAATATTCAGTAGAAAATTTGTGTTAGAAGGACGAGTCACCATG
TACCAAAAGCGATCCCTCCCTGAG
Features (pLannotate 1.2.2; 8 found; start..end, strand, type, name):
     14..33      +  misc_feature   BioBrick suffix: universal suffix for all parts
     34..91      +  terminator     his operon terminator: This putative transcriptin terminator from the E. coli his operon has a 2-bp deletion introduced during synthesis. Its efficiency has not been determined.
    286..874     -  rep_origin     ori: high-copy-number ColE1/pMB1/pBR322/pUC origin of replication
   1057..1151    -  terminator     lambda t0 terminator: transcription terminator from phage lambda
   1175..1831    -  CDS            cat: CAT_ECOLX - Experimental evidence at protein level: Swiss-Prot protein existence level 1. This enzyme is an effector of chloramphenicol resistance in bacteria. From Escherichia coli. This protein is used as a marker in many commonly used cloning vectors, such as pACYC184.
   1832..1929    -  promoter       cat promoter: promoter of the E. coli cat gene encoding chloramphenicol acetyltransferase
   2015..2058    -  terminator     bacterial terminator: putative bacterial transcription terminator
   2061..2082    +  misc_feature   BioBrick prefix: BioBrick prefix for parts that do not start with "ATG"
