[The description below was written by a language model from this plasmid's Addgene catalogue record and pLannotate feature annotations shown in this document.]
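Description:
GB2888 is a small (about 2.3 kb) part-domestication plasmid from the GB_SynP collection, a modular set of dCas9-regulated synthetic promoter elements designed for fine-tuned recombinant gene expression in plants. It is built on the pUPD2 backbone and catalogued as a synthetic biology vector, so it serves as a storage and donor plasmid for a DNA part rather than as an expression construct in its own right. Propagation in E. coli relies on a high-copy ColE1/pUC-type origin. Selection is by chloramphenicol, through the cat gene, which is driven by its native promoter and followed by the lambda t0 terminator. The cloning region is bracketed by BioBrick prefix and suffix sequences and insulated by bacterial transcription terminators, including a his operon terminator. These limit read-through between the backbone and the insert.

The payload, GB_SynP (A2) G1ab.4, is a fully synthetic "A2" proximal promoter segment. According to the record, it consists of two copies of the target sequence for gRNA1 (associated with the part GB1838), flanked by random sequence. In the system's design, these sites would let a guide RNA-programmed dCas9-based regulator dock on the promoter once this part is joined with other promoter modules, making transcription of a downstream gene dependent on that regulator. The automated annotation found only backbone features. The insert itself is unannotated and presumably lies in the uncovered stretch between the prefix and suffix across the plasmid's numbering origin. The record does not state the cloning sites or the assembly enzymes used. The plasmid is typically used as a building block for assembling custom synthetic promoters for plant expression.
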