Addgene plasmid #193126: GB2888
Purpose: A2 Proximal promoter sequence consisting of two times the target sequence for the gRNA1 (GB1838) flanked by random sequences.
Depositing lab: Diego Orzaez. Depositing organization: Instituto de Biologia Molecular y Celular de Plantas. Publication: GB_SynP: A Modular dCas9-Regulated Synthetic Promoter Collection for Fine-Tuned Recombinant Gene Expression in Plants. Moreno-Gimenez E, Selma S, Calvache C, Orzaez D. ACS Synth Biol. 2022 Sep 16;11(9):3037-3048. doi: 10.1021/acssynbio.2c00238. Epub 2022 Aug 31. PubMed 36044643.
Backbone
  Vector backbone: pUPD2
  Vector type: Synthetic Biology
Growth in bacteria
  Bacterial resistance: Chloramphenicol, 25 μg/mL
  Growth temperature: 37°C
  Growth strain: DH5alpha
  Copy number: High Copy
Gene/Insert
  Gene/Insert name: GB_SynP (A2) G1ab.4
  Species: Synthetic
  Cloning method: Restriction Enzyme; 5′ cloning site unknown (unknown if destroyed)
Terms and licenses: Academic/Nonprofit Terms; Industry Terms: Not Available to Industry
How to cite: GB2888 was a gift from Diego Orzaez (Addgene plasmid # 193126 ; http://n2t.net/addgene:193126 ; RRID:Addgene_193126)
